>Addgene plasmid #195571 | attB-P7-attP-YFP | addgene full sequence | sequence record 383991 | Addgene NGS Result
GGTGTCACCACCCTGCCCTTTTTCTTTAAAACCGAAAAGATTACTTCGCGTTTGCCACCTGACGTCTAAG
AAAAGGAATATTCAGCAATTTGCCCGTGCCGAAGAAAGGCCCACCCGTGAAGGTGAGCCAGTGAGTTGAT
TGCTACGTAATTAGTTAGTTAGCCCTTAGTGACTCGAATTTCGGCCGGCTTGTCGACGACGGCGGTCTCC
GTCGTCAGGATCATCCGGGCAAGCTTTCCACACATTATAGGTACAAAAAGATGCGAAAGCAAATAAATTT
TTTGGGTTTGTACCGTACACCACTGAGACCGCGGTGGTTGACCAGACAAACCACGAAGCTGTCACCGGAT
GTGCTTTCCGGTCTGATGAGTCCGTGAGGACGAAACAGCCTCTACAAATAATTTTGTTTAAGGGCCCAAG
TTCACTTAAAAAGGAGATCAACAATGAAAGCAATTTTCGTACTGAAACATCTTAATCATGCTAAGGAGGT
TTTCTAATGATGGACTACAAGGACCATGACGGTGATTACAAGGATCATGACATCGACTACAAGGATGACG
ATGACAAGGCAACTAGCGGCATGGTTAGTAAAGGAGAAGAACTTTTCACTGGAGTTGTCCCAATTTTAGT
TGAACTAGATGGCGACGTGAACGGTCATAAGTTCAGTGTCTCCGGCGAAGGTGAGGGTGATGCAACGTAC
GGTAAGTTAACTTTGAAGTTAATATGTACAACCGGCAAGCTGCCTGTTCCCTGGCCTACCCTGGTGACAA
CGTTAGGTTATGGGTTGATGTGCTTTGCTAGATACCCAGATCACATGAAAAGGCATGACTTCTTTAAATC
TGCAATGCCAGAAGGTTACGTCCAAGAACGTACTATTTTCTTTAAAGATGACGGTAATTATAAAACTAGG
GCTGAAGTTAAATTCGAAGGTGACACACTTGTAAATCGAATAGAGTTAAAGGGGATTGATTTCAAAGAGG
ATGGTAATATTCTAGGCCATAAACTTGAATATAACTATAATTCACACAACGTTTACATTACCGCCGACAA
GCAGAAGAATGGAATCAAAGCCAATTTTAAGATTAGACACAATATTGAGGATGGTGGAGTACAGCTTGCT
GATCATTACCAACAAAATACCCCGATCGGTGATGGACCAGTTTTGCTACCCGATAACCATTATCTGTCCT
ATCAAAGCAAATTGTCAAAAGATCCTAACGAAAAAAGAGACCACATGGTACTCTTGGAATTTGTAACAGC
TGCTGGGATTACACATGGCATGGATGAACTATACAAAGGTTCTGGTACCGCAGCATGATGATACTAGAGC
CAGGCATCAAATAAAACGAAAGGCTCAGTCGAAAGACTGGGCCCTTCGTTTTATCTGTTGTTTGTCGGTG
AACGCTCTCTACTAGAGTCACACTGGCTCACCTTCGGGTGGGCCTTTCTGCGTTTATATACTAGTAGCGG
CCGCTGCAGGAGTCACTAAGGGTTAGTTAGTTAGATTAGCAGAAAGTCAAAAGCCTCCGACCGGAGGCTT
TTGACTAAAACTTCCCTTGGGGTTATCATTGGGGCTCACTCAAAGGCGGTAATCAGATAAAAAAAATCCT
TAGCTTTCGCTGAGGATGATTTCTGCTAGAGCTGTCAGACCAAGTTTACGAGCTCGCTTGGACTCCTGTT
GATAGATCCAGTAATGACCTCAGAACTCCATCTGGATTTGTTCAGAACGCTCGGTTGCCGCCGGGCGTTT
TTTATTGGTGAGAATCCAAGCACTAGGGACAGTAAGACGGGTAAGCCTGTTGATGATACCGCTGCCTTAC
TGGGTGCATTAGCCAGTCTGAATGACCTGTCACGGGGTAATCCGAAGTGGCCAGACTGGAAAATCAGAGG
GCAGGAACTGCTGAACAGCAAAAAGTCAGATAGCACCGCATAGCAGACCCGCCATAAAACGCCCTGAGAA
GCCCGTGACGGGCTTTTCTTGTATTATGGGTAGTTTCCTTGCATGAATCCATAAAAGGCGCCTGTAGTGC
CATTTACCCCCATTCACTGCCAGAGCCGTGAGTGCAGCGAACTGAATGTCACGAAAAAGACGGCGACTCA
GGTGCCTGATGGTCGGAGACAAAAGGAATATTCAGCGATTTGCCCGAGCTTGCGAGGGTGCTACTTAAGC
CTTTAGGGTTTTAAGGTCTGTTTTGTAGAGGAGCAAACAGCGTTTGCGACATCCTTTTGTAATACTGCGG
AACTGACTAAAGTAGTGAGTTATACACAGGGCTGGGATCTATTCTTTTTATCTTTTTTTATTCTTTCTTT
ATTCTATAAATTATAACCACTTGAATATAAACAAAAAAAACACACAAAGGTCTAGCGGAATTTACAGAGG
GTCTAGCAGAATTTACAAGTTTTCCAGCAAAGGTCTAGCAGAATTTACAGATACCCACAACTCAAAGGAA
AAGGACATGTAATTATCATTGACTAGCCCATCTCAATTGGTATAGTGATTAAAATCACCTAGACCAATTG
AGATGTATGTCTGAATTAGTTGTTTTCAAAGCAAATGAACTAGCGATTAGTCGCTATGACTTAACGGAGC
ATGAAACCAAGCTAATTTTATGCTGTGTGGCACTACTCAACCCCACGATTGAAAACCCTACAAGGAAAGA
ACGGACGGTATCGTTCACTTATAACCAATACGCTCAGATGATGAACATCAGTAGGGAAAATGCTTATGGT
GTATTAGCTAAAGCAACCAGAGAGCTGATGACGAGAACTGTGGAAATCAGGAATCCTTTGGTTAAAGGCT
TTGAGATTTTCCAGTGGACAAACTGTGCCAAGTTCTCAAGCGAAAAATTAGAATTAGTTTTTAGTGAAGG
GATATTGCCTTATCTTTTCCAGTTAAAAAAATTCATAAAATATAATCTGGAACATGTTAAGTCTTTTGAA
AACAAATACTCTATGAGGATTTATGAGTGGTTATTAAAAGAACTAACACAAAAGAAAACTCACAAGGCAA
ATATAGAGATTAGCCTTGATGAATTTAAGTTCATGTTAATGCTTGAAAATAACTACCATGAGTTTAAAAG
GCTTAACCAATGGGTTTTGAAACCAATAAGTAAAGATTTGAACACTTACAGCAATATGAAATTGGTGGTT
GATAAGCGAGGCCGCCCGACTGATACGTTGATTTTCCAAGTTGAACTAGATAGACAAATGGATCTCGTAA
CCGAACTTGAGAACAACCAGATAAAAATGAATGGTGACAAAATACCAACAACCATTACATCAGATTCCTA
CCTACATAACGGACTAAGAAAAACACTACACGATGCTTTAACTGCAAAAATTCAGTTCACCAGTTTTGAG
GCAAAATTTTTGGGTGACATGCAAAGTAAGTATGATCTCAATGGTTCGTTCTCATGGCTCACGCAAAAAC
AACGAACCACACTAGAGAACATACTGGCTAAATACGGAAGGATCTGAGGTTCTTATGGCTCTTGTATCTA
TCAGTGAAGCATCAAGACTAACAAACAAAAGTAGAACAACTGTTCACCGTTACATATCAAAGGGAAAACT
GTCCATATGCACAGATGAAAACGGTGTAAAAAAGATAGATACATCAGAGCTTTTACGAGTTTTTGGTGCA
TTCAAAGCTGTTCACCATGAACAGATCGACAATGTAACTACTAGAGCTAAATACATTCAAATATCTATCC
GCTCATGAGACAATAACCCTGATAAATGCTTCAATAATATTGAAAAAGGAAGAATATGAGTATTCAACAT
TTCCGTGTCGCCCTTATTCCCTTTTTTGCGGCATTTTGCCTTCCTGTTTTTGCTCACCCAGAAACGCTGG
TGAAAGTAAAAGATGCCGAAGATCAGTTGGGCGCACGTGTGGGTTACATCGAACTGGACCTCAACAGCGG
TAAGATTCTTGAGAGTTTTCGCCCCGAAGAACGTTTCCCAATGATGAGCACTTTTAAAGTTCTGCTCTGT
GGCGCGGTATTATCCCGTATTGACGCCGGGCAAGAGCAACTCGGTCGCCGCATACACTATTCTCAGAATG
ACTTGGTTGAGTACTCACCAGTCACAGAAAAGCATCTTACGGACGGCATGACAGTACGCGAATTATGCAG
CGCTGCCATAACCACGAGTGATAACACGGCGGCCAACTTACTTCTGACAACGATCGGGGGACCGAAGGAG
CTTACCGCTTTTTTGCACAACATGGGTGATCATGTAACTCGCCTTGATCGTTGGGAACCGGAGCTGAATG
AAGCCATACCAAACGACGAGCGTGACACCACGATGCCTGTAGCTATGGCAACAACGTTGCGCAAACTCTT
AACTGGCGAACTTCTTACTCTCGCTTCCCGGCAACAATTAATAGACTGGATGGAGGCGGATAAAGTTGCG
GGACCACTTCTGCGCTCGGCCCTTCCGGCTGGCTGGTTTATTGCTGATAAATCTGGAGCCGGTGAGCGTG
GGTCCCGCGGTATTATTGCAGCCCTGGGGCCAGATGGTAAGCCCTCCCGTATCGTAGTTATCTACACGAC
GGGGAGCCAGGCAACTATGGACGAACGTAATCGCCAGATCGCTGAGATAGGTGCCTCCCTGATTAAGCAT
TGGTAATAATACTAGCTCCGGCAAAAAAACGGGCAA
Features (pLannotate 1.2.2; 16 found; start..end, strand, type, name):
    100..129     -  terminator     T3Te terminator: phage T3 early transcription terminator
    266..283     -  promoter       T5 promoter (fragment): bacteriophage T5 promoter for E. coli RNA polymerase, with embedded lac operator
    339..388     +  misc_RNA       sTRSV HHRz: hammerhead ribozyme from the tobacco ringspot virus satellite RNA (Khvorova et al., 2003)
    503..568     +  CDS            3xFLAG: three tandem FLAG® epitope tags, followed by an enterokinase cleavage site
    581..1297    +  CDS            mVenus-Q69M: mVenus-Q69M is a basic (constitutively fluorescent) yellow fluorescent protein published in 2010, derived from Aequorea victoria. It is reported to be a very rapidly-maturing monomer.
   1338..1409    +  terminator     rrnB T1 terminator: transcription terminator T1 from the E. coli rrnB gene
   1425..1452    +  terminator     T7Te terminator: phage T7 early transcription terminator
   1459..1479    +  misc_feature   BioBrick suffix: universal suffix for all parts
   1515..1546    +  terminator     tonB terminator: bidirectional E. coli tonB-P14 transcription terminator
   1593..1633    -  terminator     bacterial terminator (fragment): putative bacterial transcription terminator
   1671..1765    +  terminator     lambda t0 terminator: transcription terminator from phage lambda
   2257..2479    +  rep_origin     pSC101 ori: low-copy replication origin that requires the Rep101 protein
   2527..3477    +  CDS            Rep101: RepA protein needed for replication with the pSC101 origin; rep101
   3694..3763    +  promoter       AmpR promoter: bla
   3766..4626    +  CDS            AmpR: β-lactamase; bla; confers resistance to ampicillin, carbenicillin, and related antibiotics
   4637..40      +  terminator     his operon terminator (across the origin): This putative transcriptin terminator from the E. coli his operon has a 2-bp deletion introduced during synthesis. Its efficiency has not been determined.
