[The description below was written by a language model from this plasmid's Addgene catalogue record and pLannotate feature annotations shown in this document.]
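Description:
attB-P7-attP-YFP is a synthetic-biology reporter plasmid built on a low-copy pSC101 backbone for use in E. coli and in cell-free expression reactions. It replicates through the pSC101 origin, which depends on the plasmid-encoded Rep101 (RepA) protein, and it is selected with ampicillin through a β-lactamase gene driven by its own bla promoter. The recorded insert size equals the length of the full sequenced plasmid, so it appears to describe the whole construct rather than a discrete fragment.

According to the catalogue entry, the payload is a strong constitutive P7 promoter flanked by the attB and attP recognition sites of the Bxb1 serine integrase, followed by a strong ribosome binding site and a YFP coding sequence. The automated annotation does not label the att sites or P7 as such. It detects only a short reverse-strand match to a T5 promoter fragment in that region, which suggests the promoter may initially point away from the reporter, although the record does not state its orientation. Downstream, the annotation finds an sTRSV hammerhead ribozyme, which typically serves as an insulator by cleaving off variable 5′ leader sequence. This is followed by a 3xFLAG tag and a yellow fluorescent protein identified as mVenus-Q69M. The cassette ends in the rrnB T1 and T7Te terminators, and several further terminators (T3Te, tonB, lambda t0, his operon) insulate it from the rest of the backbone.

Because Bxb1 recombination between attB and attP rearranges the intervening promoter segment, YFP fluorescence reports integrase activity. The depositors used the plasmid in a cell-free protein expression system to characterise and model integrase and excisionase activity.
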