Addgene plasmid #195571: attB-P7-attP-YFP
Purpose: A strong P7 promoter flanked by Bxb1 recombination sites attB and attP. Downstream of attP is a strong RBS and YFP coding sequence.
Depositing lab: Richard Murray. Depositing organization: California Institute of Technology. Publication: Characterization of Integrase and Excisionase Activity in a Cell-Free Protein Expression System Using a Modeling and Analysis Pipeline. Pandey A, Rodriguez ML, Poole W, Murray RM. ACS Synth Biol. 2023 Feb 17;12(2):511-523. doi: 10.1021/acssynbio.2c00534. Epub 2023 Jan 30. PubMed 36715625.
Backbone
  Vector backbone: pSC101
  Vector type: Synthetic Biology
Growth in bacteria
  Bacterial resistance: Ampicillin, 100 μg/mL
  Growth temperature: 37°C
  Growth strain: DH5alpha
  Copy number: Low Copy
Gene/Insert
  Gene/Insert name: Promoter flanked by Bxb1 recombination sites attB and attP with YFP downstream
  Species: Synthetic
  Insert size (bp): 4656
  Promoter: P7
  Cloning method: Gibson Cloning
  Sequencing primers: 5′ AGCTCCGGCAAAAAAACGGGCAAGG; 3′ ATTACCGCCTTTGAGTGAGC
Resource information
  A portion of this plasmid was derived from a plasmid made by: Dr. Victoria Hsiao originally cloned it at Murray lab, Caltech for this preprint: https://www.biorxiv.org/content/10.1101/121152v3
Terms and licenses: Academic/Nonprofit Terms; Industry Terms: Not Available to Industry
Depositor comments: Dr. Victoria Hsiao originally cloned this plasmid at Murray lab, Caltech for this preprint: https://www.biorxiv.org/content/10.1101/121152v3 We use this plasmid for in vitro cell-free protein expression system for our paper.
How to cite: attB-P7-attP-YFP was a gift from Richard Murray (Addgene plasmid # 195571 ; http://n2t.net/addgene:195571 ; RRID:Addgene_195571)
